Addgene plasmid #143957: TFORF1391
Purpose: Lentiviral vector for overexpressing transcription factor ORFs with unique 24-bp barcodes. Barcodes facilitate identification of transcription factors in pooled screens.
Depositing lab: Feng Zhang. Depositing organization: Broad Institute. Publication: A transcription factor atlas of directed differentiation. Joung J, Ma S, Tay T, Geiger-Schuller KR, Kirchgatterer PC, Verdine VK, Guo B, Arias-Garcia MA, Allen WE, Singh A, Kuksenko O, Abudayyeh OO, Gootenberg JS, Fu Z, Macrae RK, Buenrostro JD, Regev A, Zhang F. Cell. 2023 Jan 5;186(1):209-229.e26. doi: 10.1016/j.cell.2022.11.026. PubMed 36608654.
Backbone
  Vector backbone: pLX_TRC317
  Backbone manufacturer: Broad Institute Genetic Perturbation Platform
  Backbone size w/o insert (bp): 8264
  Vector type: Mammalian Expression, Lentiviral
  Selectable markers: Puromycin
Growth in bacteria
  Bacterial resistance: Ampicillin, 100 μg/mL
  Growth temperature: 37°C
  Growth strain: NEB Stable
  Copy number: High Copy
Gene/Insert
  Gene/Insert name: PMS1
  Species: H. sapiens (human)
  Insert size (bp): 2900
  Entrez Gene: PMS1 (a.k.a. HNPCC3, MLH2, PMSL1, hPMS1)
  Promoter: EF1a
  Cloning method: Unknown
  Sequencing primers: 5′ GGGTGGAGACTGAAGTTAGGCCAG; 3′ CACATAGCGTAAAAGGAGCAACATAG
Terms and licenses: Academic/Nonprofit Terms; Industry Terms: Not Available to Industry
Depositor comments: NM_001321048,NM_000534,NM_001321045,NM_001321047,ENST00000441310 . The transcription factor ORF portion of this plasmid was synthesized by Genewiz. Please test multiple small colonies in case of plasmid recombination. To make this collection available in a timely manner, a portion of this collection was not fully sequenced by Addgene. If an Addgene verified full plasmid sequence is not available, please contact us prior to placing an order to request the full sequence.
How to cite: TFORF1391 was a gift from Feng Zhang (Addgene plasmid # 143957 ; http://n2t.net/addgene:143957 ; RRID:Addgene_143957)
