[The description below was written by a language model from this plasmid's Addgene catalogue record and pLannotate feature annotations shown in this document.]
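Description:
TFORF1391 is a lentiviral mammalian expression plasmid built on the pLX_TRC317 backbone from the Broad Institute Genetic Perturbation Platform. It carries the human PMS1 open reading frame as one member of a barcoded transcription factor ORF collection. In bacteria it is maintained by a high-copy ColE1/pUC-type origin and selected with ampicillin through the β-lactamase gene. An f1 origin and remnants of a lac/lacZα cloning region with T7 and T3 promoters are also annotated in the backbone. The depositor warns that the plasmid can recombine, as is common for LTR-containing vectors.

The transfer cassette follows a third-generation, self-inactivating design. An RSV promoter is fused to a truncated HIV-1 5' LTR and drives genomic RNA production in packaging cells. It is followed by the Ψ packaging signal, a gag fragment, the Rev response element and a cPPT/CTS, and the cassette closes with a ΔU3 3' LTR and an SV40 polyadenylation signal. Within the provirus, an SV40 early promoter drives puromycin N-acetyltransferase for selection of transduced cells. A separate EF-1α promoter drives constitutive expression of PMS1, a protein annotated as probably involved in DNA mismatch repair. A WPRE downstream of the ORF enhances transcript stability and expression.

According to the record, each ORF in the collection is paired with a unique 24-bp barcode. The barcode is not annotated in the feature table, though a short U6 promoter-like fragment lies between the ORF and the WPRE. The barcodes allow individual ORFs to be identified in pooled overexpression screens, such as those examining directed differentiation.
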