Features (pLannotate 1.2.2; 31 found; start..end, strand, type, name):
      5..231     +  promoter       RSV promoter: Rous sarcoma virus enhancer/promoter
    232..412     +  LTR            5' LTR (truncated): truncated 5' long terminal repeat (LTR) from HIV-1
    459..584     +  misc_feature   HIV-1 Ψ: packaging signal of human immunodeficiency virus type 1
    568..931     +  CDS            HIV-1 gag (fragment): gag protein from human immunodeficiency virus 1; gag
   1077..1310    +  misc_feature   RRE: The Rev response element (RRE) of HIV-1 allows for Rev-dependent mRNA export from the nucleus to the cytoplasm.
   1687..1713    +  CDS            Rev (fragment): human immunodeficiency virus 1 (HIV-1) Rev protein; rev; enhances nuclear export of unspliced and incompletely spliced viral mRNAs
   1720..1743    +  promoter       SV40 promoter (fragment): SV40 early promoter
   1744..1815    +  promoter       SV40 promoter (fragment): SV40 enhancer and early promoter
   1839..1974    +  rep_origin     SV40 ori: SV40 origin of replication
   2020..2616    +  CDS            PuroR (fragment): puromycin N-acetyltransferase; pac from Streptomyces; confers resistance to puromycin
   2665..2782    +  misc_feature   cPPT/CTS: central polypurine tract and central termination sequence of HIV-1
   2847..2913    +  CDS            small t antigen (fragment): SV40 (simian virus 40) small t antigen
   2920..4098    +  promoter       EF-1α promoter: strong constitutive promoter for human elongation factor EF-1α
   4115..6910    +  CDS            PMS1: PMS1_HUMAN - Also known as PMSL1. Experimental evidence at protein level: Swiss-Prot protein existence level 1. Probably involved in the repair of mismatches in DNA. From Homo sapiens (Human).
   6926..6979    +  promoter       U6 promoter (fragment): RNA polymerase III promoter for human U6 snRNA
   7021..7609    +  misc_feature   WPRE: woodchuck hepatitis virus posttranscriptional regulatory element
   7660..7679    +  misc_feature   cPPT/CTS (fragment): central polypurine tract and central termination sequence of HIV-1
   7681..7914    +  LTR            3' LTR (ΔU3): self-inactivating 3' long terminal repeat (LTR) from HIV-1
   7992..8113    +  polyA_signal   SV40 poly(A) signal: SV40 polyadenylation signal
   8153..8288    +  rep_origin     SV40 ori: SV40 origin of replication
   8309..8327    -  promoter       T7 promoter: promoter for bacteriophage T7 RNA polymerase
   8335..8490    +  CDS            lacZα (fragment): LacZα fragment of β-galactosidase; lacZ fragment
   8495..8923    +  rep_origin     f1 ori (sequence partly withheld): f1 bacteriophage origin of replication; arrow indicates direction of (+) strand synthesis
   8976..9080    +  promoter       AmpR promoter: bla
   9081..9941    +  CDS            AmpR: β-lactamase; bla; confers resistance to ampicillin, carbenicillin, and related antibiotics
  10112..10700   +  rep_origin     ori: high-copy-number ColE1/pMB1/pBR322/pUC origin of replication
  10883..10975   +  CDS            lacI (fragment): lac repressor; lacI; The lac repressor binds to the lac operator to inhibit transcription in E. coli. This inhibition can be relieved by adding lactose or isopropyl-β-D-thiogalactopyranoside (IPTG).
  10988..11009   +  protein_bind   CAP binding site: CAP binding activates transcription in the presence of cAMP. E. coli catabolite activator protein
  11024..11054   +  promoter       lac promoter: promoter for the E. coli lac operon
  11058..11080   +  protein_bind   lac operator (fragment): The lac repressor binds to the lac operator to inhibit transcription in E. coli. This inhibition can be relieved by adding lactose or isopropyl-β-D-thiogalactopyranoside (IPTG). lac repressor encoded by lacI
  11123..11141   +  promoter       T3 promoter: promoter for bacteriophage T3 RNA polymerase
>Addgene plasmid #143957 | TFORF1391 | addgene full sequence | sequence record 404615 | Addgene NGS Result
TTAATGTAGTCTTATGCAATACTCTTGTAGTCTTGCAACATGGTAACGATGAGTTAGCAACATGCCTTAC
AAGGAGAGAAAAAGCACCGTGCATGCCGATTGGTGGAAGTAAGGTGGTACGATCGTGCCTTATTAGGAAG
GCAACAGACGGGTCTGACATGGATTGGACGAACCACTGAATTGCCGCATTGCAGAGATATTGTATTTAAG
TGCCTAGCTCGATACATAAACGGGTCTCTCTGGTTAGACCAGATCTGAGCCTGGGAGCTCTCTGGCTAAC
TAGGGAACCCACTGCTTAAGCCTCAATAAAGCTTGCCTTGAGTGCTTCAAGTAGTGTGTGCCCGTCTGTT
GTGTGACTCTGGTAACTAGAGATCCCTCAGACCCTTTTAGTCAGTGTGGAAAATCTCTAGCAGTGGCGCC
CGAACAGGGACTTGAAAGCGAAAGGGAAACCAGAGGAGCTCTCTCGACGCAGGACTCGGCTTGCTGAAGC
GCGCACGGCAAGAGGCGAGGGGCGGCGACTGGTGAGTACGCCAAAAATTTTGACTAGCGGAGGCTAGAAG
GAGAGAGATGGGTGCGAGAGCGTCAGTATTAAGCGGGGGAGAATTAGATCGCGATGGGAAAAAATTCGGT
TAAGGCCAGGGGGAAAGAAAAAATATAAATTAAAACATATAGTATGGGCAAGCAGGGAGCTAGAACGATT
CGCAGTTAATCCTGGCCTGTTAGAAACATCAGAAGGCTGTAGACAAATACTGGGACAGCTACAACCATCC
CTTCAGACAGGATCAGAAGAACTTAGATCATTATATAATACAGTAGCAACCCTCTATTGTGTGCATCAAA
GGATAGAGATAAAAGACACCAAGGAAGCTTTAGACAAGATAGAGGAAGAGCAAAACAAAAGTAAGACCAC
CGCACAGCAAGCGGCCGCTGATCTTCAGACCTGGAGGAGGAGATATGAGGGACAATTGGAGAAGTGAATT
ATATAAATATAAAGTAGTAAAAATTGAACCATTAGGAGTAGCACCCACCAAGGCAAAGAGAAGAGTGGTG
CAGAGAGAAAAAAGAGCAGTGGGAATAGGAGCTTTGTTCCTTGGGTTCTTGGGAGCAGCAGGAAGCACTA
TGGGCGCAGCGTCAATGACGCTGACGGTACAGGCCAGACAATTATTGTCTGGTATAGTGCAGCAGCAGAA
CAATTTGCTGAGGGCTATTGAGGCGCAACAGCATCTGTTGCAACTCACAGTCTGGGGCATCAAGCAGCTC
CAGGCAAGAATCCTGGCTGTGGAAAGATACCTAAAGGATCAACAGCTCCTGGGGATTTGGGGTTGCTCTG
GAAAACTCATTTGCACCACTGCTGTGCCTTGGAATGCTAGTTGGAGTAATAAATCTCTGGAACAGATTTG
GAATCACACGACCTGGATGGAGTGGGACAGAGAAATTAACAATTACACAAGCTTAATACACTCCTTAATT
GAAGAATCGCAAAACCAGCAAGAAAAGAATGAACAAGAATTATTGGAATTAGATAAATGGGCAAGTTTGT
GGAATTGGTTTAACATAACAAATTGGCTGTGGTATATAAAATTATTCATAATGATAGTAGGAGGCTTGGT
AGGTTTAAGAATAGTTTTTGCTGTACTTTCTATAGTGAATAGAGTTAGGCAGGGATATTCACCATTATCG
TTTCAGACCCACCTCCCAACCCCGAGGGGACCCATGCATTGCATCTCAATTAGTCAGCAACCAGGTGTGG
AAAGTCCCCAGGCTCCCCAGCAGGCAGAAGTATGCAAAGCATGCGTCTCAATTAGTCAGCAACCATAGTC
CCGCCCCTAACTCCGCCCATCCCGCCCCTAACTCCGCCCAGTTCCGCCCATTCTCCGCCCCATGGCTGAC
TAATTTTTTTTATTTATGCAGAGGCCGAGGCCGCCTCGGCCTCTGAGCTATTCCAGAAGTAGTGAGGAGG
CTTTTTTGGAGGCCTAGGCTTTTGCAAAAAGCTTTCTAGAGGTACCACCGGAGCTTACCATGACCGAGTA
CAAGCCCACGGTGCGCCTCGCCACCCGCGACGACGTCCCCAGGGCCGTACGCACCCTCGCCGCCGCGTTC
GCCGACTACCCCGCCACGCGCCACACCGTCGATCCGGACCGCCACATCGAGCGGGTCACCGAGCTGCAAG
AACTCTTCCTCACGCGCGTCGGGCTCGACATCGGCAAGGTGTGGGTCGCGGACGACGGCGCCGCCGTGGC
GGTCTGGACCACGCCGGAGAGCGTCGAAGCGGGGGCGGTGTTCGCCGAGATCGGCCCGCGCATGGCCGAG
TTGAGCGGTTCCCGGCTGGCCGCGCAGCAACAGATGGAAGGCCTCCTGGCGCCGCACCGGCCCAAGGAGC
CCGCGTGGTTCCTGGCCACCGTCGGCGTCTCGCCCGACCACCAGGGCAAGGGTCTGGGCAGCGCCGTCGT
GCTCCCCGGAGTGGAGGCGGCCGAGCGCGCCGGGGTGCCCGCCTTCCTGGAGACCTCCGCGCCCCGCAAC
CTCCCCTTCTACGAGCGGCTCGGCTTCACCGTCACCGCCGACGTCGAGGTGCCCGAAGGACCGCGCACCT
GGTGCATGACCCGCAAGCCCGGTGCCAGTTAACGAATTCTAGATCTTGAGACAAATGGCAGTATTCATCC
ACAATTTTAAAAGAAAAGGGGGGATTGGGGGGTACAGTGCAGGGGAAAGAATAGTAGACATAATAGCAAC
AGACATACAAACTAAAGAATTACAAAAACAAATTACAAAAATTCAAAATTTTCGGGTTTATTACAGGGAC
AGCAGAGATCCACTTTGGCGCCGGCTCGAGGCCTGCAGGTGCAAAGATGGATAAAGTTTTAAACAGAGAG
GAATCTTTGCAGCTAATGGACCTTCTAGGTCTTGAAAGGAGTGGGAATTGGCTCCGGTGCCCGTCAGTGG
GCAGAGCGCACATCGCCCACAGTCCCCGAGAAGTTGGGGGGAGGGGTCGGCAATTGAACCGGTGCCTAGA
GAAGGTGGCGCGGGGTAAACTGGGAAAGTGATGTCGTGTACTGGCTCCGCCTTTTTCCCGAGGGTGGGGG
AGAACCGTATATAAGTGCAGTAGTCGCCGTGAACGTTCTTTTTCGCAACGGGTTTGCCGCCAGAACACAG
GTAAGTGCCGTGTGTGGTTCCCGCGGGCCTGGCCTCTTTACGGGTTATGGCCCTTGCGTGCCTTGAATTA
CTTCCACCTGGCTGCAGTACGTGATTCTTGATCCCGAGCTTCGGGTTGGAAGTGGGTGGGAGAGTTCGAG
GCCTTGCGCTTAAGGAGCCCCTTCGCCTCGTGCTTGAGTTGAGGCCTGGCCTGGGCGCTGGGGCCGCCGC
GTGCGAATCTGGTGGCACCTTCGCGCCTGTCTCGCTGCTTTCGATAAGTCTCTAGCCATTTAAAATTTTT
GATGACCTGCTGCGACGCTTTTTTTCTGGCAAGATAGTCTTGTAAATGCGGGCCAAGATCTGCACACTGG
TATTTCGGTTTTTGGGGCCGCGGGCGGCGACGGGGCCCGTGCGTCCCAGCGCACATGTTCGGCGAGGCGG
GGCCTGCGAGCGCGGCCACCGAGAATCGGACGGGGGTAGTCTCAAGCTGGCCGGCCTGCTCTGGTGCCTG
GCCTCGCGCCGCCGTGTATCGCCCCGCCCTGGGCGGCAAGGCTGGCCCGGTCGGCACCAGTTGCGTGAGC
GGAAAGATGGCCGCTTCCCGGCCCTGCTGCAGGGAGCTCAAAATGGAGGACGCGGCGCTCGGGAGAGCGG
GCGGGTGAGTCACCCACACAAAGGAAAAGGGCCTTTCCGTCCTCAGCCGTCGCTTCATGTGACTCCACGG
AGTACCGGGCGCCGTCCAGGCACCTCGATTAGTTCTCGAGCTTTTGGAGTACGTCGTCTTTAGGTTGGGG
GGAGGGGTTTTATGCGATGGAGTTTCCCCACACTGAGTGGGTGGAGACTGAAGTTAGGCCAGCTTGGCAC
TTGATGTAATTCTCCTTGGAATTTGCCCTTTTTGAGTTTGGATCTTGGTTCATTCTCAAGCCTCAGACAG
TGGTTCAAAGTTTTTTTCTTCCATTTCAGGTGTCGTGAGGCTAGCACCGCCACCATGAAACAATTGCCTG
CGGCAACAGTTCGACTCCTTTCAAGTTCTCAGATCATCACTTCGGTGGTCAGTGTTGTAAAAGAGCTTAT
TGAAAACTCCTTGGATGCTGGTGCCACAAGCGTAGATGTTAAACTGGAGAACTATGGATTTGATAAAATT
GAGGTGCGAGATAACGGGGAGGGTATCAAGGCTGTTGATGCACCTGTAATGGCAATGAAGTACTACACCT
CAAAAATAAATAGTCATGAAGATCTTGAAAATTTGACAACTTACGGTTTTCGTGGAGAAGCCTTGGGGTC
AATTTGTTGTATAGCTGAGGTTTTAATTACAACAAGAACGGCTGCTGATAATTTTAGCACCCAGTATGTT
TTAGATGGCAGTGGCCACATACTTTCTCAGAAACCTTCACATCTTGGTCAAGGTACAACTGTAACTGCTT
TAAGATTATTTAAGAATCTACCTGTAAGAAAGCAGTTTTACTCAACTGCAAAAAAATGTAAAGATGAAAT
AAAAAAGATCCAAGATCTCCTCATGAGCTTTGGTATCCTTAAACCTGACTTAAGGATTGTCTTTGTACAT
AACAAGGCAGTTATTTGGCAGAAAAGCAGAGTATCAGATCACAAGATGGCTCTCATGTCAGTTCTGGGGA
CTGCTGTTATGAACAATATGGAATCCTTTCAGTACCACTCTGAAGAATCTCAGATTTATCTCAGTGGATT
TCTTCCAAAGTGTGATGCAGACCACTCTTTCACTAGTCTTTCAACACCAGAAAGAAGTTTCATCTTCATA
AACAGTCGACCAGTACATCAAAAAGATATCTTAAAGTTAATCCGACATCATTACAATCTGAAATGCCTAA
AGGAATCTACTCGTTTGTATCCTGTTTTCTTTCTGAAAATCGATGTTCCTACAGCTGATGTTGATGTAAA
TTTAACACCAGATAAAAGCCAAGTATTATTACAAAATAAGGAATCTGTTTTAATTGCTCTTGAAAATCTG
ATGACGACTTGTTATGGACCATTACCTAGTACAAATTCTTATGAAAATAATAAAACAGATGTTTCCGCAG
CTGACATCGTTCTTAGTAAAACAGCAGAAACAGATGTGCTTTTTAATAAAGTGGAATCATCTGGAAAGAA
TTATTCAAATGTTGATACTTCAGTCATTCCATTCCAAAATGATATGCATAATGATGAATCTGGAAAAAAC
ACTGATGATTGTTTAAATCACCAGATAAGTATTGGTGACTTTGGTTATGGTCATTGTAGTAGTGAAATTT
CTAACATTGATAAAAACACTAAGAATGCATTTCAGGACATTTCAATGAGTAATGTATCATGGGAGAACTC
TCAGACGGAATATAGTAAAACTTGTTTTATAAGTTCCGTTAAGCACACCCAGTCAGAAAATGGCAATAAA
GACCATATAGATGAGAGTGGGGAAAATGAGGAAGAAGCAGGTCTTGAAAACTCTTCGGAAATTTCTGCAG
ATGAGTGGAGCAGGGGAAATATACTTAAAAATTCAGTGGGAGAGAATATTGAACCTGTGAAAATTTTAGT
GCCTGAAAAAAGTTTACCATGTAAAGTAAGTAATAATAATTATCCAATCCCTGAACAAATGAATCTTAAT
GAAGATTCATGTAACAAAAAATCAAATGTAATAGATAATAAATCTGGAAAAGTTACAGCTTATGATTTAC
TTAGCAATCGAGTAATCAAGAAACCCATGTCAGCAAGTGCTCTTTTTGTTCAAGATCATCGTCCTCAGTT
TCTCATAGAAAATCCTAAGACTAGTTTAGAGGATGCAACACTACAAATTGAAGAACTGTGGAAGACATTG
AGTGAAGAGGAAAAACTGAAATATGAAGAGAAGGCTACTAAAGACTTGGAACGATACAATAGTCAAATGA
AGAGAGCCATTGAACAGGAGTCACAAATGTCACTAAAAGATGGCAGAAAAAAGATAAAACCCACCAGCGC
ATGGAATTTGGCCCAGAAGCACAAGTTAAAAACCTCATTATCTAATCAACCAAAACTTGATGAACTCCTT
CAGTCCCAAATTGAAAAAAGAAGGAGTCAAAATATTAAAATGGTACAGATCCCCTTTTCTATGAAAAACT
TAAAAATAAATTTTAAGAAACAAAACAAAGTTGACTTAGAAGAGAAGGATGAACCTTGCTTGATCCACAA
TCTCAGGTTTCCTGATGCATGGCTAATGACATCCAAAACAGAGGTAATGTTATTAAATCCATATAGAGTA
GAAGAAGCCCTGCTATTTAAAAGACTTCTTGAGAATCATAAACTTCCTGCAGAGCCACTGGAAAAGCCAA
TTATGTTAACAGAGAGTCTTTTTAATGGATCTCATTATTTAGACGTTTTATATAAAATGACAGCAGATGA
CCAAAGATACAGTGGATCAACTTACCTGTCTGATCCTCGTCTTACAGCGAATGGTTTCAAGATAAAATTG
ATACCAGGAGTTTCAATTACTGAAAATTACTTGGAAATAGAAGGAATGGCTAATTGTCTCCCATTCTATG
GAGTAGCAGATTTAAAAGAAATTCTTAATGCTATATTAAACAGAAATGCAAAGGAAGTTTATGAATGTAG
ACCTCGCAAAGTGATAAGTTATTTAGAGGGAGAAGCAGTGCGTCTATCCAGACAATTACCCATGTACTTA
TCAAAAGAGGACATCCAAGACATTATCTACAGAATGAAGCACCAGTTTGGAAATGAAATTAAAGAGTGTG
TTCATGGTCGCCCATTTTTTCATCATTTAACCTATCTTCCAGAAACTACATAGTAATGAACTAGTCCGTA
ACTTGAAAGTATTTCGATTTCTTGGCTTTATATATCTTGTGGAAAGGACGACCAATATCTGTGCCTCTCT
CTAAAACGCGTTAAGTCGACAATCAACCTCTGGATTACAAAATTTGTGAAAGATTGACTGGTATTCTTAA
CTATGTTGCTCCTTTTACGCTATGTGGATACGCTGCTTTAATGCCTTTGTATCATGCTATTGCTTCCCGT
ATGGCTTTCATTTTCTCCTCCTTGTATAAATCCTGGTTGCTGTCTCTTTATGAGGAGTTGTGGCCCGTTG
TCAGGCAACGTGGCGTGGTGTGCACTGTGTTTGCTGACGCAACCCCCACTGGTTGGGGCATTGCCACCAC
CTGTCAGCTCCTTTCCGGGACTTTCGCTTTCCCCCTCCCTATTGCCACGGCGGAACTCATCGCCGCCTGC
CTTGCCCGCTGCTGGACAGGGGCTCGGCTGTTGGGCACTGACAATTCCGTGGTGTTGTCGGGGAAATCAT
CGTCCTTTCCTTGGCTGCTCGCCTGTGTTGCCACCTGGATTCTGCGCGGGACGTCCTTCTGCTACGTCCC
TTCGGCCCTCAATCCAGCGGACCTTCCTTCCCGCGGCCTGCTGCCGGCTCTGCGGCCTCTTCCGCGTCTT
CGCCTTCGCCCTCAGACGAGTCGGATCTCCCTTTGGGCCGCCTCCCCGCGTCGACTTTAAGACCAATGAC
TTACAAGGCAGCTGTAGATCTTAGCCACTTTTTAAAAGAAAAGGGGGGACTGGAAGGGCTAATTCACTCC
CAACGAAGACAAGATCTGCTTTTTGCTTGTACTGGGTCTCTCTGGTTAGACCAGATCTGAGCCTGGGAGC
TCTCTGGCTAACTAGGGAACCCACTGCTTAAGCCTCAATAAAGCTTGCCTTGAGTGCTTCAAGTAGTGTG
TGCCCGTCTGTTGTGTGACTCTGGTAACTAGAGATCCCTCAGACCCTTTTAGTCAGTGTGGAAAATCTCT
AGCAGTACGTATAGTAGTTCATGTCATCTTATTATTCAGTATTTATAACTTGCAAAGAAATGAATATCAG
AGAGTGAGAGGAACTTGTTTATTGCAGCTTATAATGGTTACAAATAAAGCAATAGCATCACAAATTTCAC
AAATAAAGCATTTTTTTCACTGCATTCTAGTTGTGGTTTGTCCAAACTCATCAATGTATCTTATCATGTC
TGGCTCTAGCTATCCCGCCCCTAACTCCGCCCATCCCGCCCCTAACTCCGCCCAGTTCCGCCCATTCTCC
GCCCCATGGCTGACTAATTTTTTTTATTTATGCAGAGGCCGAGGCCGCCTCGGCCTCTGAGCTATTCCAG
AAGTAGTGAGGAGGCTTTTTTGGAGGCCTAGGGACGTACCCAATTCGCCCTATAGTGAGTCGTATTACGC
GCGCTCACTGGCCGTCGTTTTACAACGTCGTGACTGGGAAAACCCTGGCGTTACCCAACTTAATCGCCTT
GCAGCACATCCCCCTTTCGCCAGCTGGCGTAATAGCGAAGAGGCCCGCACCGATCGCCCTTCCCAACAGT
TGCGCAGCCTGAATGGCGAATGGG
[124 nt withheld, positions 8495-8618]
C
[91 nt withheld, positions 8620-8710]
A
[49 nt withheld, positions 8712-8760]
CCTTTGACGTTGGAGTCCACGTTCTTT
[37 nt withheld, positions 8788-8824]
ACCCTATCTCGGTCTATTCTTTTGATTTATAAGGGATTTTGCCGATTTCGGCCTATTGGTTAAAAAATGA
GCTGATTTAACAAAAATTTAACGCGAATTTTAACAAAATATTAACGCTTACAATTTAGGTGGCACTTTTC
GGGGAAATGTGCGCGGAACCCCTATTTGTTTATTTTTCTAAATACATTCAAATATGTATCCGCTCATGAG
ACAATAACCCTGATAAATGCTTCAATAATATTGAAAAAGGAAGAGTATGAGTATTCAACATTTCCGTGTC
GCCCTTATTCCCTTTTTTGCGGCATTTTGCCTTCCTGTTTTTGCTCACCCAGAAACGCTGGTGAAAGTAA
AAGATGCTGAAGATCAGTTGGGTGCACGAGTGGGTTACATCGAACTGGATCTCAACAGCGGTAAGATCCT
TGAGAGTTTTCGCCCCGAAGAACGTTTTCCAATGATGAGCACTTTTAAAGTTCTGCTATGTGGCGCGGTA
TTATCCCGTATTGACGCCGGGCAAGAGCAACTCGGTCGCCGCATACACTATTCTCAGAATGACTTGGTTG
AGTACTCACCAGTCACAGAAAAGCATCTTACGGATGGCATGACAGTAAGAGAATTATGCAGTGCTGCCAT
AACCATGAGTGATAACACTGCGGCCAACTTACTTCTGACAACGATCGGAGGACCGAAGGAGCTAACCGCT
TTTTTGCACAACATGGGGGATCATGTAACTCGCCTTGATCGTTGGGAACCGGAGCTGAATGAAGCCATAC
CAAACGACGAGCGTGACACCACGATGCCTGTAGCAATGGCAACAACGTTGCGCAAACTATTAACTGGCGA
ACTACTTACTCTAGCTTCCCGGCAACAATTAATAGACTGGATGGAGGCGGATAAAGTTGCAGGACCACTT
CTGCGCTCGGCCCTTCCGGCTGGCTGGTTTATTGCTGATAAATCTGGAGCCGGTGAGCGTGGGTCTCGCG
GTATCATTGCAGCACTGGGGCCAGATGGTAAGCCCTCCCGTATCGTAGTTATCTACACGACGGGGAGTCA
GGCAACTATGGATGAACGAAATAGACAGATCGCTGAGATAGGTGCCTCACTGATTAAGCATTGGTAACTG
TCAGACCAAGTTTACTCATATATACTTTAGATTGATTTAAAACTTCATTTTTAATTTAAAAGGATCTAGG
TGAAGATCCTTTTTGATAATCTCATGACCAAAATCCCTTAACGTGAGTTTTCGTTCCACTGAGCGTCAGA
CCCCGTAGAAAAGATCAAAGGATCTTCTTGAGATCCTTTTTTTCTGCGCGTAATCTGCTGCTTGCAAACA
AAAAAACCACCGCTACCAGCGGTGGTTTGTTTGCCGGATCAAGAGCTACCAACTCTTTTTCCGAAGGTAA
CTGGCTTCAGCAGAGCGCAGATACCAAATACTGTTCTTCTAGTGTAGCCGTAGTTAGGCCACCACTTCAA
GAACTCTGTAGCACCGCCTACATACCTCGCTCTGCTAATCCTGTTACCAGTGGCTGCTGCCAGTGGCGAT
AAGTCGTGTCTTACCGGGTTGGACTCAAGACGATAGTTACCGGATAAGGCGCAGCGGTCGGGCTGAACGG
GGGGTTCGTGCACACAGCCCAGCTTGGAGCGAACGACCTACACCGAACTGAGATACCTACAGCGTGAGCT
ATGAGAAAGCGCCACGCTTCCCGAAGGGAGAAAGGCGGACAGGTATCCGGTAAGCGGCAGGGTCGGAACA
GGAGAGCGCACGAGGGAGCTTCCAGGGGGAAACGCCTGGTATCTTTATAGTCCTGTCGGGTTTCGCCACC
TCTGACTTGAGCGTCGATTTTTGTGATGCTCGTCAGGGGGGCGGAGCCTATGGAAAAACGCCAGCAACGC
GGCCTTTTTACGGTTCCTGGCCTTTTGCTGGCCTTTTGCTCACATGTTCTTTCCTGCGTTATCCCCTGAT
TCTGTGGATAACCGTATTACCGCCTTTGAGTGAGCTGATACCGCTCGCCGCAGCCGAACGACCGAGCGCA
GCGAGTCAGTGAGCGAGGAAGCGGAAGAGCGCCCAATACGCAAACCGCCTCTCCCCGCGCGTTGGCCGAT
TCATTAATGCAGCTGGCACGACAGGTTTCCCGACTGGAAAGCGGGCAGTGAGCGCAACGCAATTAATGTG
AGTTAGCTCACTCATTAGGCACCCCAGGCTTTACACTTTATGCTTCCGGCTCGTATGTTGTGTGGAATTG
TGAGCGGATAACAATTTCACACAGGAAACAGCTATGACCATGATTACGCCAAGCGCGCAATTAACCCTCA
CTAAAGGGAACAAAAGCTGGAGCTGCAAGC
