>Addgene plasmid #143957 | TFORF1391 | depositor partial sequence | sequence record 283998 | Insert
ACCGCCACCATGAAACAATTGCCTGCGGCAACAGTTCGACTCCTTTCAAGTTCTCAGATCATCACTTCGG
TGGTCAGTGTTGTAAAAGAGCTTATTGAAAACTCCTTGGATGCTGGTGCCACAAGCGTAGATGTTAAACT
GGAGAACTATGGATTTGATAAAATTGAGGTGCGAGATAACGGGGAGGGTATCAAGGCTGTTGATGCACCT
GTAATGGCAATGAAGTACTACACCTCAAAAATAAATAGTCATGAAGATCTTGAAAATTTGACAACTTACG
GTTTTCGTGGAGAAGCCTTGGGGTCAATTTGTTGTATAGCTGAGGTTTTAATTACAACAAGAACGGCTGC
TGATAATTTTAGCACCCAGTATGTTTTAGATGGCAGTGGCCACATACTTTCTCAGAAACCTTCACATCTT
GGTCAAGGTACAACTGTAACTGCTTTAAGATTATTTAAGAATCTACCTGTAAGAAAGCAGTTTTACTCAA
CTGCAAAAAAATGTAAAGATGAAATAAAAAAGATCCAAGATCTCCTCATGAGCTTTGGTATCCTTAAACC
TGACTTAAGGATTGTCTTTGTACATAACAAGGCAGTTATTTGGCAGAAAAGCAGAGTATCAGATCACAAG
ATGGCTCTCATGTCAGTTCTGGGGACTGCTGTTATGAACAATATGGAATCCTTTCAGTACCACTCTGAAG
AATCTCAGATTTATCTCAGTGGATTTCTTCCAAAGTGTGATGCAGACCACTCTTTCACTAGTCTTTCAAC
ACCAGAAAGAAGTTTCATCTTCATAAACAGTCGACCAGTACATCAAAAAGATATCTTAAAGTTAATCCGA
CATCATTACAATCTGAAATGCCTAAAGGAATCTACTCGTTTGTATCCTGTTTTCTTTCTGAAAATCGATG
TTCCTACAGCTGATGTTGATGTAAATTTAACACCAGATAAAAGCCAAGTATTATTACAAAATAAGGAATC
TGTTTTAATTGCTCTTGAAAATCTGATGACGACTTGTTATGGACCATTACCTAGTACAAATTCTTATGAA
AATAATAAAACAGATGTTTCCGCAGCTGACATCGTTCTTAGTAAAACAGCAGAAACAGATGTGCTTTTTA
ATAAAGTGGAATCATCTGGAAAGAATTATTCAAATGTTGATACTTCAGTCATTCCATTCCAAAATGATAT
GCATAATGATGAATCTGGAAAAAACACTGATGATTGTTTAAATCACCAGATAAGTATTGGTGACTTTGGT
TATGGTCATTGTAGTAGTGAAATTTCTAACATTGATAAAAACACTAAGAATGCATTTCAGGACATTTCAA
TGAGTAATGTATCATGGGAGAACTCTCAGACGGAATATAGTAAAACTTGTTTTATAAGTTCCGTTAAGCA
CACCCAGTCAGAAAATGGCAATAAAGACCATATAGATGAGAGTGGGGAAAATGAGGAAGAAGCAGGTCTT
GAAAACTCTTCGGAAATTTCTGCAGATGAGTGGAGCAGGGGAAATATACTTAAAAATTCAGTGGGAGAGA
ATATTGAACCTGTGAAAATTTTAGTGCCTGAAAAAAGTTTACCATGTAAAGTAAGTAATAATAATTATCC
AATCCCTGAACAAATGAATCTTAATGAAGATTCATGTAACAAAAAATCAAATGTAATAGATAATAAATCT
GGAAAAGTTACAGCTTATGATTTACTTAGCAATCGAGTAATCAAGAAACCCATGTCAGCAAGTGCTCTTT
TTGTTCAAGATCATCGTCCTCAGTTTCTCATAGAAAATCCTAAGACTAGTTTAGAGGATGCAACACTACA
AATTGAAGAACTGTGGAAGACATTGAGTGAAGAGGAAAAACTGAAATATGAAGAGAAGGCTACTAAAGAC
TTGGAACGATACAATAGTCAAATGAAGAGAGCCATTGAACAGGAGTCACAAATGTCACTAAAAGATGGCA
GAAAAAAGATAAAACCCACCAGCGCATGGAATTTGGCCCAGAAGCACAAGTTAAAAACCTCATTATCTAA
TCAACCAAAACTTGATGAACTCCTTCAGTCCCAAATTGAAAAAAGAAGGAGTCAAAATATTAAAATGGTA
CAGATCCCCTTTTCTATGAAAAACTTAAAAATAAATTTTAAGAAACAAAACAAAGTTGACTTAGAAGAGA
AGGATGAACCTTGCTTGATCCACAATCTCAGGTTTCCTGATGCATGGCTAATGACATCCAAAACAGAGGT
AATGTTATTAAATCCATATAGAGTAGAAGAAGCCCTGCTATTTAAAAGACTTCTTGAGAATCATAAACTT
CCTGCAGAGCCACTGGAAAAGCCAATTATGTTAACAGAGAGTCTTTTTAATGGATCTCATTATTTAGACG
TTTTATATAAAATGACAGCAGATGACCAAAGATACAGTGGATCAACTTACCTGTCTGATCCTCGTCTTAC
AGCGAATGGTTTCAAGATAAAATTGATACCAGGAGTTTCAATTACTGAAAATTACTTGGAAATAGAAGGA
ATGGCTAATTGTCTCCCATTCTATGGAGTAGCAGATTTAAAAGAAATTCTTAATGCTATATTAAACAGAA
ATGCAAAGGAAGTTTATGAATGTAGACCTCGCAAAGTGATAAGTTATTTAGAGGGAGAAGCAGTGCGTCT
ATCCAGACAATTACCCATGTACTTATCAAAAGAGGACATCCAAGACATTATCTACAGAATGAAGCACCAG
TTTGGAAATGAAATTAAAGAGTGTGTTCATGGTCGCCCATTTTTTCATCATTTAACCTATCTTCCAGAAA
CTACATAGTAATGAACTAGTCCGTAACTTGAAAGTATTTCGATTTCTTGGCTTTATATATCTTGTGGAAA
GGACGACCAATATCTGTGCCTCTCTCTAAA
