>Addgene plasmid #143957 | TFORF1391 | depositor partial sequence | sequence record 283999 | Barcode
CCAATATCTGTGCCTCTCTCTAAA
